>Addgene plasmid #81271 | pDONR223_WISP2_p.R230L | addgene full sequence | sequence record 168359 | Addgene NGS Result
GGCAGTTCCCTACTCTCGCGTTAACGCTAGCATGGATGTTTTCCCAGTCACGACGTTGTAAAACGACGGC
CAGTCTTAAGCTCGGGCCCCAAATAATGATTTTATTTTGACTGATAGTGACCTGTTCGTTGCAACAAATT
GATGAGCAATGCTTTTTTATAATGCCAACTTTGTACAAAAAAGTTGGCATGAGAGGCACACCGAAGACCC
ACCTCCTGGCCTTCTCCCTCCTCTGCCTCCTCTCAAAGGTGCGTACCCAGCTGTGCCCGACACCATGTAC
CTGCCCCTGGCCACCTCCCCGATGCCCGCTGGGAGTACCCCTGGTGCTGGATGGCTGTGGCTGCTGCCGG
GTATGTGCACGGCGGCTGGGGGAGCCCTGCGACCAACTCCACGTCTGCGACGCCAGCCAGGGCCTGGTCT
GCCAGCCCGGGGCAGGACCCGGTGGACGGGGGGCCCTGTGCCTCTTGGCAGAGGACGACAGCAGCTGTGA
GGTGAACGGCCGCCTGTATCGGGAAGGGGAGACCTTCCAGCCCCACTGCAGCATCCGCTGCCGCTGCGAG
GACGGCGGCTTCACCTGCGTGCCGCTGTGCAGCGAGGATGTGCGGCTGCCCAGCTGGGACTGCCCCCACC
CCAGGAGGGTCGAGGTCCTGGGCAAGTGCTGCCCTGAGTGGGTGTGCGGCCAAGGAGGGGGACTGGGGAC
CCAGCCCCTTCCAGCCCAAGGACCCCAGTTTTCTGGCCTTGTCTCTTCCCTGCCCCCTGGTGTCCCCTGC
CCAGAATGGAGCACGGCCTGGGGACCCTGCTCGACCACCTGTGGGCTGGGCATGGCCACCCGGGTGTCCA
ACCAGAACCGCTTCTGCCGACTGGAGACCCAGCGCCTCCTGTGCCTGTCCAGGCCCTGCCCACCCTCCAG
GGGTCGCAGTCCACAAAACAGTGCCTTCTGATTGCCAACTTTCTTGTACAAAGTTGGCATTATAAGAAAG
CATTGCTTATCAATTTGTTGCAACGAACAGGTCACTATCAGTCAAAATAAAATCATTATTTGCCATCCAG
CTGATATCCCCTATAGTGAGTCGTATTACATGGTCATAGCTGTTTCCTGGCAGCTCTGGCCCGTGTCTCA
AAATCTCTGATGTTACATTGCACAAGATAAAAATATATCATCATGCCTCCTCTAGACCAGCCAGGACAGA
AATGCCTCGACTTCGCTGCTACCCAAGGTTGCCGGGTGACGCACACCGTGGAAACGGATGAAGGCACGAA
CCCAGTGGACATAAGCCTGTTCGGTTCGTAAGCTGTAATGCAAGTAGCGTATGCGCTCACGCAACTGGTC
CAGAACCTTGACCGAACGCAGCGGTGGTAACGGCGCAGTGGCGGTTTTCATGGCTTGTTATGACTGTTTT
TTTGGGGTACAGTCTATGCCTCGGGCATCCAAGCAGCAAGCGCGTTACGCCGTGGGTCGATGTTTGATGT
TATGGAGCAGCAACGATGTTACGCAGCAGGGCAGTCGCCCTAAAACAAAGTTAAACATTATGAGGGAAGC
GGTGATCGCCGAAGTATCGACTCAACTATCAGAGGTAGTTGGCGTCATCGAGCGCCATCTCGAACCGACG
TTGCTGGCCGTACATTTGTACGGCTCCGCAGTGGATGGCGGCCTGAAGCCACACAGTGATATTGATTTGC
TGGTTACGGTGACCGTAAGGCTTGATGAAACAACGCGGCGAGCTTTGATCAACGACCTTTTGGAAACTTC
GGCTTCCCCTGGAGAGAGCGAGATTCTCCGCGCTGTAGAAGTCACCATTGTTGTGCACGACGACATCATT
CCGTGGCGTTATCCAGCTAAGCGCGAACTGCAATTTGGAGAATGGCAGCGCAATGACATTCTTGCAGGTA
TCTTCGAGCCAGCCACGATCGACATTGATCTGGCTATCTTGCTGACAAAAGCAAGAGAACATAGCGTTGC
CTTGGTAGGTCCAGCGGCGGAGGAACTCTTTGATCCGGTTCCTGAACAGGATCTATTTGAGGCGCTAAAT
GAAACCTTAACGCTATGGAACTCGCCGCCCGACTGGGCTGGCGATGAGCGAAATGTAGTGCTTACGTTGT
CCCGCATTTGGTACAGCGCAGTAACCGGCAAAATCGCGCCGAAGGATGTCGCTGCCGACTGGGCAATGGA
GCGCCTGCCGGCCCAGTATCAGCCCGTCATACTTGAAGCTAGACAGGCTTATCTTGGACAAGAAGAAGAT
CGCTTGGCCTCGCGCGCAGATCAGTTGGAAGAATTTGTCCACTACGTGAAAGGCGAGATCACCAAGGTAG
TCGGCAAATAACCCTCGAGCCACCCATGACCAAAATCCCTTAACGTGAGTTACGCGTCGTTCCACTGAGC
GTCAGACCCCGTAGAAAAGATCAAAGGATCTTCTTGAGATCCTTTTTTTCTGCGCGTAATCTGCTGCTTG
CAAACAAAAAAACCACCGCTACCAGCGGTGGTTTGTTTGCCGGATCAAGAGCTACCAACTCTTTTTCCGA
AGGTAACTGGCTTCAGCAGAGCGCAGATACCAAATACTGTTCTTCTAGTGTAGCCGTAGTTAGGCCACCA
CTTCAAGAACTCTGTAGCACCGCCTACATACCTCGCTCTGCTAATCCTGTTACCAGTGGCTGCTGCCAGT
GGCGATAAGTCGTGTCTTACCGGGTTGGACTCAAGACGATAGTTACCGGATAAGGCGCAGCGGTCGGGCT
GAACGGGGGGTTCGTGCACACAGCCCAGCTTGGAGCGAACGACCTACACCGAACTGAGATACCTACAGCG
TGAGCTATGAGAAAGCGCCACGCTTCCCGAAGGGAGAAAGGCGGACAGGTATCCGGTAAGCGGCAGGGTC
GGAACAGGAGAGCGCACGAGGGAGCTTCCAGGGGGAAACGCCTGGTATCTTTATAGTCCTGTCGGGTTTC
GCCACCTCTGACTTGAGCGTCGATTTTTGTGATGCTCGTCAGGGGGGCGGAGCCTATGGAAAAACGCCAG
CAACGCGGCCTTTTTACGGTTCCTGGCCTTTTGCTGGCCTTTTGCTCACATGTTCTTTCCTGCGTTATCC
CCTGATTCTGTGGATAACCGTATTACCGCCTTTGAGTGAGCTGATACCGCTCGCCGCAGCCGAACGACCG
AGCGCAGCGAGTCAGTGAGCGAGGAAGCGGAAGAGCGCCCAATACGCAAACCGCCTCTCCCCGCGCGTTG
GCCGATTCATTAATGCAGCTGGCACGACAGGTTTCCCGACTGGAAAGCGGGCAGTGAGCGCAACGCAATT
AATACGCGTACCGCTAGCCAGGAAGAGTTTGTAGAAACGCAAAAAGGCCATCCGTCAGGATGGCCTTCTG
CTTAGTTTGATGCCTGGCAGTTTATGGCGGGCGTCCTGCCCGCCACCCTCCGGGCCGTTGCTTCACAACG
TTCAAATCCGCTCCCGGCGGATTTGTCCTACTCAGGAGAGCGTTCACCGACAAACAACAGATAAAACGAA
AGGCCCAGTCTTCCGACTGAGCCTTTCGTTTTATTTGATGCCT
Features (pLannotate 1.2.2; 12 found; start..end, strand, type, name):
     38..74      -  CDS            lacZα (fragment): LacZα fragment of β-galactosidase; lacZ fragment
     91..186     +  protein_bind   attL3: mutant version of attL; recombination site for the Gateway® LR reaction LR Clonase™
    189..938     +  CDS            CCN5: CCN5_HUMAN - Also known as CT58, CTGFL, WISP2. Experimental evidence at protein level: Swiss-Prot protein existence level 1. May play an important role in modulating bone turnover. Promotes the adhesion of osteoblast cells and inhibits the binding of fibrinogen to integrin receptors. In addition, inhibits osteocalcin production. From Homo sapiens (Human).
    946..1041    -  protein_bind   attL3: mutant version of attL; recombination site for the Gateway® LR reaction LR Clonase™
   1060..1078    -  promoter       T7 promoter: promoter for bacteriophage T7 RNA polymerase
   1268..1291    +  promoter       Pc promoter (fragment): intI1 (promoter lies within the coding sequence); class 1 integron promoter
   1467..1523    +  CDS            GmR (fragment): gentamycin acetyltransferase; aacC1; confers resistance to gentamycin
   1530..2321    +  CDS            SmR: aminoglycoside adenylyltransferase (Murphy, 1985); aadA; confers resistance to spectinomycin and streptomycin
   2414..3002    +  rep_origin     ori: high-copy-number ColE1/pMB1/pBR322/pUC origin of replication
   3185..3277    +  CDS            lacI (fragment): lac repressor; lacI; The lac repressor binds to the lac operator to inhibit transcription in E. coli. This inhibition can be relieved by adding lactose or isopropyl-β-D-thiogalactopyranoside (IPTG).
   3332..3359    -  terminator     rrnB T2 terminator: transcription terminator T2 from the E. coli rrnB gene
   3491..3534    +  terminator     rrnB T1 terminator: Escherichia coli rrnB; transcription terminator T1 from the E. coli rrnB gene
