[The description below was written by a language model from this plasmid's Addgene catalogue record and pLannotate feature annotations shown in this document.]
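Description:
pDONR223_WISP2_p.R230L is a Gateway entry clone built on the Invitrogen pDONR223 backbone and carrying the human WISP2 open reading frame (now CCN5, also called CT58 or CTGF-L) with an R230L missense substitution. It is a small bacterial plasmid of about 3.5 kb, maintained at high copy in E. coli through a ColE1/pUC-type origin. Selection is with spectinomycin, conferred by the aadA (SmR) aminoglycoside adenylyltransferase gene. A partial class 1 integron Pc promoter and a short gentamicin-resistance remnant lie upstream of this marker. Other annotated backbone elements are rrnB T1 and T2 terminators, which insulate the cloning region from read-through transcription, and small lacZα and lacI fragments that are non-functional leftovers.

The roughly 750 bp CCN5 coding sequence sits between two attL recombination sites. The automated annotation labels both as attL3, but they serve as the flanking pair for an LR Clonase reaction. The record lists no promoter for the insert, so the plasmid is not itself an expression construct. A T7 promoter lies just outside the downstream attL site and faces back toward the insert, in the antisense direction. The clone is in the "closed" configuration, meaning a stop codon immediately follows the ORF. Transfer into a destination vector therefore yields the native C-terminus and cannot produce a C-terminal fusion.

The plasmid belongs to the Target Accelerator Plasmid Collection, a set of wild-type and mutant ORFs assembled for systematic functional testing of rare cancer-associated variants. Its typical use is as a shuttle for moving the R230L allele into Gateway-compatible expression vectors, so that its activity can be compared with the reference allele.
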