Addgene plasmid #81271: pDONR223_WISP2_p.R230L
Purpose: Gateway Donor vector containing WISP2 , part of the Target Accelerator Plasmid Collection.
Depositing lab: Jesse Boehm & William Hahn & David Root. Depositing organization: Broad Institute. Publication: Systematic Functional Interrogation of Rare Cancer Variants Identifies Oncogenic Alleles. Kim E, Ilic N, Shrestha Y, Zou L, Kamburov A, Zhu C, Yang X, Lubonja R, Tran N, Nguyen C, Lawrence MS, Piccioni F, Bagul M, Doench JG, Chouinard CR, Wu X, Hogstrom L, Natoli T, Tamayo P, Horn H, Corsello SM, Lage K, Root DE, Subramanian A, Golub TR, Getz G, Boehm JS, Hahn WC. Cancer Discov. 2016 Jul;6(7):714-26. doi: 10.1158/2159-8290.CD-16-0160. Epub 2016 May 4. PubMed 27147599.
Backbone
  Vector backbone: pDONR223
  Backbone manufacturer: Invitrogen
  Backbone size w/o insert (bp): 2790
  Vector type: Gateway Entry vector
Growth in bacteria
  Bacterial resistance: Spectinomycin, 50 μg/mL
  Growth temperature: 37°C
  Growth strain: DH5alpha
  Copy number: High Copy
Gene/Insert
  Gene/Insert name: WISP2
  Species: H. sapiens (human)
  Mutation: R230L
  GenBank ID: NM_003881.3
  Entrez Gene: CCN5 (a.k.a. CT58, CTGF-L, WISP2)
  Promoter: None
  Cloning method: Gateway Cloning
  Sequencing primers: 5′ M13pUC-fwd; 3′ M13-Rev
Terms and licenses: Academic/Nonprofit Terms; Industry Terms: Not Available to Industry
Depositor comments: Closed state: stop codon immediately follows insert
How to cite: pDONR223_WISP2_p.R230L was a gift from Jesse Boehm & William Hahn & David Root (Addgene plasmid # 81271 ; http://n2t.net/addgene:81271 ; RRID:Addgene_81271)
