>Addgene plasmid #81271 | pDONR223_WISP2_p.R230L | depositor partial sequence | sequence record 154590 | Insert sequence
ATGAGAGGCACACCGAAGACCCACCTCCTGGCCTTCTCCCTCCTCTGCCTCCTCTCAAAGGTGCGTACCC
AGCTGTGCCCGACACCATGTACCTGCCCCTGGCCACCTCCCCGATGCCCGCTGGGAGTACCCCTGGTGCT
GGATGGCTGTGGCTGCTGCCGGGTATGTGCACGGCGGCTGGGGGAGCCCTGCGACCAACTCCACGTCTGC
GACGCCAGCCAGGGCCTGGTCTGCCAGCCCGGGGCAGGACCCGGTGGACGGGGGGCCCTGTGCCTCTTGG
CAGAGGACGACAGCAGCTGTGAGGTGAACGGCCGCCTGTATCGGGAAGGGGAGACCTTCCAGCCCCACTG
CAGCATCCGCTGCCGCTGCGAGGACGGCGGCTTCACCTGCGTGCCGCTGTGCAGCGAGGATGTGCGGCTG
CCCAGCTGGGACTGCCCCCACCCCAGGAGGGTCGAGGTCCTGGGCAAGTGCTGCCCTGAGTGGGTGTGCG
GCCAAGGAGGGGGACTGGGGACCCAGCCCCTTCCAGCCCAAGGACCCCAGTTTTCTGGCCTTGTCTCTTC
CCTGCCCCCTGGTGTCCCCTGCCCAGAATGGAGCACGGCCTGGGGACCCTGCTCGACCACCTGTGGGCTG
GGCATGGCCACCCGGGTGTCCAACCAGAACCGCTTCTGCCGACTGGAGACCCAGCGCCTCCTGTGCCTGT
CCAGGCCCTGCCCACCCTCCAGGGGTCGCAGTCCACAAAACAGTGCCTTC
